LOCUS       Exported 10331 bp ds-DNA circular SYN 12-MAY-2021
DEFINITION  Muscle specific zebrafish expression of mKate2 fused to CD44a.
ACCESSION   .
VERSION     .
KEYWORDS    actc1b-CD44a-mKate2
SOURCE      synthetic DNA construct
  ORGANISM  synthetic DNA construct
REFERENCE   1 (bases 1 to 10331)
  TITLE     Parton Lab Plasmids for in vivo cell biology in the zebrafish
REFERENCE   2 (bases 1 to 10331)
  AUTHORS   .
  TITLE     Direct Submission
  JOURNAL   Exported May 12, 2021 from SnapGene Server 1.1.58
            http://www.snapgene.com
FEATURES             Location/Qualifiers
     source          1..10331
                     /organism="synthetic DNA construct"
                     /mol_type="other DNA"
     primer_bind     complement(144..165)
                     /label=F1ori-F
                     /note="F1 origin, forward primer"
     primer_bind     1061..1077
                     /label=M13 rev
                     /note="common sequencing primer, one of multiple similar
                     variants"
     protein_bind    1097..1117
                     /gene="mutant version of attB"
                     /label=attB4
                     /bound_moiety="BP Clonase(TM)"
                     /note="core recombination site for the Gateway(R) BP
                     reaction"
     protein_bind    5092..5116
                     /gene="mutant version of attB"
                     /label=attB1
                     /bound_moiety="BP Clonase(TM)"
                     /note="recombination site for the Gateway(R) BP reaction"
     protein_bind    complement(6300..6324)
                     /gene="mutant version of attB"
                     /label=attB2
                     /bound_moiety="BP Clonase(TM)"
                     /note="recombination site for the Gateway(R) BP reaction"
     CDS             6326..7024
                     /codon_start=1
                     /product="monomeric far-red fluorescent protein (Shcherbo
                     et al., 2009)"
                     /label=mKate2
                     /note="mammalian codon-optimized"
                     /translation="MVSELIKENMHMKLYMEGTVNNHHFKCTSEGEGKPYEGTQTMRIK
                     AVEGGPLPFAFDILATSFMYGSKTFINHTQGIPDFFKQSFPEGFTWERVTTYEDGGVLT
                     ATQDTSLQDGCLIYNVKIRGVNFPSNGPVMQKKTLGWEASTETLYPADGGLEGRADMAL
                     KLVGGGHLICNLKTTYRSKKPAKNLKMPGVYYVDRRLERIKEADKETYVEQHEVAVARY
                     CDLPSKLGHR"
     polyA_signal    7146..7227
                     /label=SV40 poly(A) signal
                     /note="SV40 polyadenylation signal"
     protein_bind    complement(7228..7248)
                     /gene="mutant version of attB"
                     /label=attB3
                     /bound_moiety="BP Clonase(TM)"
                     /note="core recombination site for the Gateway(R) BP
                     reaction"
     primer_bind     complement(7256..7272)
                     /label=M13 fwd
                     /note="common sequencing primer, one of multiple similar
                     variants"
     polyA_signal    7288..7422
                     /label=SV40 poly(A) signal
                     /note="SV40 polyadenylation signal"
     primer_bind     complement(7312..7331)
                     /label=EBV-rev
                     /note="SV40 polyA terminator, reverse primer"
     primer_bind     complement(8094..8110)
                     /label=SK primer
                     /note="common sequencing primer, one of multiple similar
                     variants"
     primer_bind     complement(8094..8110)
                     /label=pBluescriptSK
                     /note="For pBluescript vector"
     primer_bind     complement(8147..8167)
                     /label=T3
                     /note="T3 promoter, forward primer"
     promoter        complement(8147..8165)
                     /label=T3 promoter
                     /note="promoter for bacteriophage T3 RNA polymerase"
     primer_bind     complement(8186..8202)
                     /label=M13 rev
                     /note="common sequencing primer, one of multiple similar
                     variants"
     primer_bind     complement(8199..8221)
                     /label=M13/pUC Reverse
                     /note="In lacZ gene"
     protein_bind    8210..8226
                     /label=lac operator
                     /bound_moiety="lac repressor encoded by lacI"
                     /note="The lac repressor binds to the lac operator to
                     inhibit transcription in E. coli. This inhibition can be
                     relieved by adding lactose or
                     isopropyl-beta-D-thiogalactopyranoside (IPTG)."
     promoter        complement(8234..8264)
                     /label=lac promoter
                     /note="promoter for the E. coli lac operon"
     protein_bind    8279..8300
                     /label=CAP binding site
                     /bound_moiety="E. coli catabolite activator protein"
                     /note="CAP binding activates transcription in the presence
                     of cAMP."
     primer_bind     complement(8417..8434)
                     /label=L4440
                     /note="L4440 vector, forward primer"
     rep_origin      complement(8588..9176)
                     /direction=LEFT
                     /label=ori
                     /note="high-copy-number ColE1/pMB1/pBR322/pUC origin of
                     replication"
     primer_bind     complement(8668..8687)
                     /label=pBR322ori-F
                     /note="pBR322 origin, forward primer"
     CDS             complement(9347..10207)
                     /codon_start=1
                     /gene="bla"
                     /product="beta-lactamase"
                     /label=AmpR
                     /note="confers resistance to ampicillin, carbenicillin, and
                     related antibiotics"
                     /translation="MSIQHFRVALIPFFAAFCLPVFAHPETLVKVKDAEDQLGARVGYI
                     ELDLNSGKILESFRPEERFPMMSTFKVLLCGAVLSRIDAGQEQLGRRIHYSQNDLVEYS
                     PVTEKHLTDGMTVRELCSAAITMSDNTAANLLLTTIGGPKELTAFLHNMGDHVTRLDRW
                     EPELNEAIPNDERDTTMPVAMATTLRKLLTGELLTLASRQQLIDWMEADKVAGPLLRSA
                     LPAGWFIADKSGAGERGSRGIIAALGPDGKPSRIVVIYTTGSQATMDERNRQIAEIGAS
                     LIKHW"
     primer_bind     9970..9989
                     /label=Amp-R
                     /note="Ampicillin resistance gene, reverse primer"
     promoter        complement(10208..10312)
                     /gene="bla"
                     /label=AmpR promoter
ORIGIN
        1 ccacctaaat tgtaagcgtt aatattttgt taaaattcgc gttaaatttt tgttaaatca
       61 gctcattttt taaccaatag gccgaaatcg gcaaaatccc ttataaatca aaagaataga
      121 ccgagatagg gttgagtgtt gttccagttt ggaacaagag tccactatta aagaacgtgg
      181 actccaacgt caaagggcga aaaaccgtct atcagggcga tggcccacgc tggctaagaa
      241 ctcatcagcc tccccggtcc atctacccac gtaccaatgc accaattggc cacaatgacg
      301 gctactacat ggtgccattc cttcctcttt ataggaatgg agactacctc ctgtccaaca
      361 aggctcttgg atacgagtac gcctacctgt tggacccagg tcattgcaca acaccagaaa
      421 tgccctctga tctgcaaaag acgtgaatat ctgttcagac acccatatcc actctgttcc
      481 acacaggtca gaggtttgtc caggagttct tgacagaggt gtaaaaagta ctcaaaaatt
      541 ttactcaagt gaaagtacaa gtacttaggg aaaattttac tcaattaaaa gtaaaagtat
      601 ctggctagaa tcttacttga gtaaaagtaa aaaagtactc cattaaaatt gtacttgagt
      661 attaaggaag taaaagtaaa agcaagaaag aaaactagag attcttgttt aagcttttaa
      721 tctcaaaaaa cattaaatga aatgcataca aggttttatc ctgctttaga actgtttgta
      781 tttaattatc aaactataag acagacaatc taatgccagt acacgctact caaagttgta
      841 aaacctcaga tttaacttca gtagaagctg attctcaaaa ttgttagtgt caagcctagc
      901 tcttttgggg ctgaaaagca atcctgcagt gctgaaaagc ctctcacagg cagccgatgc
      961 gggaagaggt gtattagtct tgatagagag gctgcaaata gcaggaaacg tgagcagaga
     1021 ctccctggtg tctgaaacac aggccagatg ggccctcgag caggaaacag ctatgaccat
     1081 gattacgcca agctatcaac tttgtataga aaagttggca cgcgcagatt ccgtgtgggc
     1141 ctggtaatat cttaccattt taagctattt taagattagg gaaaaaaatt aaataaaact
     1201 actttaaaat tactttcctt aaaaagcaac atatttattt agtttttgtt taactggctc
     1261 aagattgtaa tattttactt ttacatgttt tttttaagta cctaaatgtg ttcaaaagta
     1321 aagtatgtta ttgttttttt ttttttaatg ttagctaagc tttaaattgt aatatattac
     1381 ttttaaaagt gactttttaa aaatgtaaat aaaaaagtaa ctataaatgt gtaatgcatg
     1441 ttatttctgt gggtttttta attttcatct caactgggct tacaatttta acataataaa
     1501 aatcaaatca aatcaaatca ggcccttatt tgtcacatac actcttgtat actgaaataa
     1561 actaaatgtt gagaaaaatt taaatacacc aaaataacgc ataccttttt tgtaattacc
     1621 taagtaaaac atttagttcc ttttttaagt gactcaagat tgtaatctat taattgtaaa
     1681 agataaaact agtgatcaat ctgacgtgct tctatgcagc ctgtgagatt aattgtgatg
     1741 tttaattatt aaacaattta aatggatcaa acatttcaca tgtgcttatt gtgtccaaca
     1801 aaaccagcag aagcacttaa aaatattgca tgacaacatg agtttttaat gtaaattata
     1861 tatacttcct aaacgaagtt aatcatattt tctaaaataa taatgtcatt gaaatattta
     1921 aataaatgat aanctttagt tgattcaaca taaaattgaa agcaataagg actttttttt
     1981 ttttacagcg gtgaagcaaa agcntgnaaa taatcatata aatataataa ataaataaat
     2041 aaaataatgg ttcttggtgc aaatatgaac actttaaata aatatagaat aaatatgatc
     2101 aataagtcat aacgacgtgt tttatgttga ttataattta aacatgtttc taacgcaagt
     2161 tttaaaaact gttttaaagt attattttaa gttataagat caatttgact caacattttg
     2221 tagtgaaaat atgttgtgta aaattaatat aatatacact ataaaaatgc aaggttccac
     2281 acaattcatt catgttgtcc caacacaaat cgattaagtt aacaaatata tgtggattga
     2341 acataaaaaa ttaagttgtc ccaatgaaat ctcaagaatt gtgttgtttc agctcatttt
     2401 aaataagtag ttttaacaag taaaaaataa catatttttg agtgtgtata tatatatatt
     2461 tatatattac aaaatataat aatataaaat gtaaaagata taaaccatgc tacatatatt
     2521 taagagctat tttgcacatt acttttttgc aagccatttg agtgtttttt tacaaatata
     2581 tattagctaa atatacaata tcttaaatat acaattaatc agacatgcaa aaaatgcatt
     2641 taacctacat aaaaatacat gatcaacata tgttttatgc tgattacaac taaatcaaac
     2701 gtaatgaaat taatttataa aagcgattta aatatgtcaa tattttaagt taaaatcact
     2761 tgaaacctac tataaatgaa cttaaattta aaaaatctcc tttaattcca atgcagcact
     2821 gttgtttttt cagctgagga cccccggtgc agatggttgg cccccggccc gctattctaa
     2881 ggaagccttt cttaatttta gggcggcgct gcatgcgctc agatcagatt cacgggtgga
     2941 gagggttatt ttctcttttt tattttttct tgcctgctca tatttgggcc tgtgtgaacc
     3001 ccaggctccg cctcggcccc caggagccgc tcttatttaa aggggatcct cgccttcagt
     3061 cttcgtccca gtggaagcat cagtcttgtg ataacaactt ggtgagtcct acagaccagc
     3121 gctcgactct aggctttaaa tgcattgatt tctctggatt agctaccggg agagttttaa
     3181 ctttgcttat tagtcttgtg cttgaactgc taggtttaaa gagggttttc tctaatgcat
     3241 gcatgaagcg acagctgaaa accagaaata gagcgtttgt cctcctgtta aactctagcc
     3301 tttctttggc atttgtcagt ccgagtcttc agctgccggc aggagattgg gtttcagtaa
     3361 cacttgctga gcacaaacta cacgtgcttc cttcagattt aattcattat taatcattct
     3421 agatttaaat gatcttctta ctcattgctg attattttag ccttgcggag cagattaaat
     3481 gagcacgtgt ttattaagat tgatttaaat ataattaata tttcaccact gtagttttaa
     3541 aattgccttc taagtcatgg ttgattttta ataggtatcg gctctaatta gattactatt
     3601 ttggttttta aatgttattt ctatttcatt tgtaggctcg tttttaatgt gattttatta
     3661 gattctagtt ttaaaatcat cttttagcct tactgagcag actgaatgaa catgtttcat
     3721 taagattaac ttcattatag ttaattattt aatcattcta gtggattata aatcagctct
     3781 atttaaattg attgtcgtgt ttatttctat ttgatttttg attatttttt aaggtcgttt
     3841 ttatgtgatt tttccccgat tctaatttta aactaattgt ttgattttta tatgattcga
     3901 ctctttttaa atgaattgtt ttgctttttt tattgagcat atatatatat tatacaattt
     3961 caatcaacaa ttgttgtgct ttttaaatgt tgtttctatt tcatttctag ggtcgatttt
     4021 attcgattct agttttaaaa tcgtgatttc taactcctaa ccttactgag cagactgaat
     4081 gaacatgttt catcaagatt aacttcatta tagttaatta ttgaatcggg ctagtggttt
     4141 ataaatcagc tctattataa attaattgtc atcattattt ctatttaatt tttattattt
     4201 ttttaggatt atttttaagg gatttttttc acgttctagt tttaaactca atgctcatta
     4261 ctgctcaccc ttgctgagca gtctttcgtt aagattaaat taattaataa cccattctag
     4321 ttttaaaaca gtgtcttaag gcatagctga tattttacaa gtttactatt taatatatct
     4381 ccatttcttt ttttagggtc gatttcatct gatttgatta atttttatta tcttcactaa
     4441 gctttttgtt ctaggtttta ttctcagtat tattactgtt atatttgaac tgaatttctc
     4501 ctcatagttt attcatttta tttatttatt ttttgtttat tcgctatttt gtattttagt
     4561 ttttaattag aaattttatt agaatcgttt tgaactagtt tttatgcact ctaacattaa
     4621 tattaaatca taactattat ttttattata atttatttgt gtttatcttt ttgtgtagct
     4681 ttcatgtgtt tttattttag ttttattatg tttgcattga attttttgga ctagtttata
     4741 taacgatata cagaaaagcc atgacaacaa atgtttttat aatacctatt aagtataagc
     4801 taatcagatt tccactattc tgttcaaagt taacattatt agccattctg atggatcatt
     4861 tgacatttgt catatgtctt tatgaacact gctctttcag atgccacttt taaagctgtt
     4921 ttttacagta aatgaacgtt tattattatg acattatttc ctaaggcctc tagagtacag
     4981 caggatgtgg cgtgtgcatt actgtgtaat tatgctgact gtaaatgtgc atttatagac
     5041 tgtcagcatg tctgactgtg cgctgttgtg atttgtcctg cacagaccaa ggcaagtttg
     5101 tacaaaaaag caggctgcca ccatgtggac tttattattt gtagtgtttg ctactggatc
     5161 accagctgta cttcaggcag ccccggttca gggtaacagt gggagatgca gttttgctgg
     5221 tgttttccac atcgagggaa tcagtcgtta ctctcttacc tttcagaagg ctggcgaact
     5281 gtgtcagagt ttaggttaca gacttgcaac acaagaacag gtcactgaag cctataaaaa
     5341 aggcttgaga acttgcagat acggctggat tgatggtcaa aatgtcacgt tcctcccaca
     5401 cattaatggt ccaaactgtg actccagctc tgctgagatc accttccatg ctaaagcagg
     5461 agaatttctt tctgatgtct actgttttga cccatcagat tcatcaccaa actgtgatga
     5521 tgttaaatct gaggatgtta tgaatggaaa cgcagccaga gacagttcat tctatgcaaa
     5581 accacatgaa gacttcatta cagaattcaa gacagaaggg tttttggtag atgtggaaga
     5641 aatattggaa agagtaaaaa gagaaacatc tcttctgagt gacatgaaac cctcaacagt
     5701 gccctctatg aaaaaaattg aaggcatcaa ggaccctaca agcaagcctc atattggaaa
     5761 gacccccagt gttttgctat ttgatacaga gggcagtgga tcgggattgg ttgatcctga
     5821 gcctagccat ttcacaacaa gtccggttac tacagagaca gcgaagagtg atttaattga
     5881 aaacgttatt gaagagaatg aagagatggt ggttccagta gagacttcaa atgtgaaccc
     5941 cattcaagtc aaggaaccaa gacgagtgaa tgtattttca acaacagaaa gtaatgcgaa
     6001 ggagatggtt tcagatggat cgtcttctac ttggatgata attactgcat tctgtgtgtt
     6061 tattggagtc atagtatgca tatttgtggc tattggcact agagacaagt ggtacggacc
     6121 gagtaagagt gcagacatca caactgaaaa gaacaacaaa gactacagta aaacagaaac
     6181 gctgccgctg tcagagaaag agcaggagat tgtggcactg atgaatgtta cgaacatgaa
     6241 aaatgggcaa acagtggaca taacagctgc agatgaacac gaaaaagaat atttaatgca
     6301 cccagctttc ttgtacaaag tggctatggt gagcgagctg attaaggaga acatgcacat
     6361 gaagctgtac atggagggca ccgtgaacaa ccaccacttc aagtgcacat ccgagggcga
     6421 aggcaagccc tacgagggca cccagaccat gagaatcaag gcggtcgagg gcggccctct
     6481 ccccttcgcc ttcgacatcc tggctaccag cttcatgtac ggcagcaaaa ccttcatcaa
     6541 ccacacccag ggcatccccg acttctttaa gcagtccttc cccgagggct tcacatggga
     6601 gagagtcacc acatacgaag acgggggcgt gctgaccgct acccaggaca ccagcctcca
     6661 ggacggctgc ctcatctaca acgtcaagat cagaggggtg aacttcccat ccaacggccc
     6721 tgtgatgcag aagaaaacac tcggctggga ggcctccacc gagaccctgt accccgctga
     6781 cggcggcctg gaaggcagag ccgacatggc cctgaagctc gtgggcgggg gccacctgat
     6841 ctgcaacttg aagaccacat acagatccaa gaaacccgct aagaacctca agatgcccgg
     6901 cgtctactat gtggacagaa gactggaaag aatcaaggag gccgacaaag agacctacgt
     6961 cgagcagcac gaggtggctg tggccagata ctgcgacctc cctagcaaac tggggcacag
     7021 atgagcggcc gcgactctag atcataatca gccataccac atttgtagag gttttacttg
     7081 ctttaaaaaa cctcccacac ctccccctga acctgaaaca taaaatgaat gcaattgttg
     7141 ttgttaactt gtttattgca gcttataatg gttacaaata aagcaatagc atcacaaatt
     7201 tcacaaataa agcatttttt tcactgccaa ctttattata catagttgat aattcactgg
     7261 ccgtcgtttt acggtaccat cgatgatgat ccagacatga taagatacat tgatgagttt
     7321 ggacaaacca caactagaat gcagtgaaaa aaatgcttta tttgtgaaat ttgtgatgct
     7381 attgctttat ttgtaaccat tataagctgc aataaacaag ttaacaacaa caattgcatt
     7441 cattttatgt ttcaggttca gggggaggtg tgggaggttt tttaaagcaa gtaaaacctc
     7501 tacaaatgtg gtatggctga ttatgatcct ctagatcaga tctgcgaaga tacggccacg
     7561 ggtgctcttg atcctgtggc tgattttgga ctgtgctgct cgcagctgct gatgaatcac
     7621 atacttcctc cattttcttc cactgattga ctgttataat ttccctaatt tccaggtcaa
     7681 ggtgctgtgc attgtggtaa tagatgtgac atgacgtcac ttccaaagga ccaatgaaca
     7741 tgtctgacca atttcatata atgtgaaaac gattttcata ggcagaataa ataacattta
     7801 aattaaactg ggcatcagcg caattcaatt ggtttggtaa tagcaaggga aaatagaatg
     7861 aagtgatctc caaaaaataa gtactttttg actgtaaata aaattgtaag gagtaaaaag
     7921 tacttttttt tctaaaaaaa tgtaattaag taaaagtaaa agtattgatt tttaattgta
     7981 ctcaagtaaa gtaaaaatcc ccaaaaataa tacttaagta cagtaatcaa gtaaaattac
     8041 tcaagtactt tacacctctg gttcttgacc ccctaccttc agcaagccca gcagatccac
     8101 tagttctaga gcggccgcca ccgcggtgga gctccagctt ttgttccctt tagtgagggt
     8161 taattgcgcg cttggcgtaa tcatggtcat agctgtttcc tgtgtgaaat tgttatccgc
     8221 tcacaattcc acacaacata cgagccggaa gcataaagtg taaagcctgg ggtgcctaat
     8281 gagtgagcta actcacatta attgcgttgc gctcactgcc cgctttccag tcgggaaacc
     8341 tgtcgtgcca gctgcattaa tgaatcggcc aacgcgcggg gagaggcggt ttgcgtattg
     8401 ggcgctcttc cgcttcctcg ctcactgact cgctgcgctc ggtcgttcgg ctgcggcgag
     8461 cggtatcagc tcactcaaag gcggtaatac ggttatccac agaatcaggg gataacgcag
     8521 gaaagaacat gtgagcaaaa ggccagcaaa aggccaggaa ccgtaaaaag gccgcgttgc
     8581 tggcgttttt ccataggctc cgcccccctg acgagcatca caaaaatcga cgctcaagtc
     8641 agaggtggcg aaacccgaca ggactataaa gataccaggc gtttccccct ggaagctccc
     8701 tcgtgcgctc tcctgttccg accctgccgc ttaccggata cctgtccgcc tttctccctt
     8761 cgggaagcgt ggcgctttct catagctcac gctgtaggta tctcagttcg gtgtaggtcg
     8821 ttcgctccaa gctgggctgt gtgcacgaac cccccgttca gcccgaccgc tgcgccttat
     8881 ccggtaacta tcgtcttgag tccaacccgg taagacacga cttatcgcca ctggcagcag
     8941 ccactggtaa caggattagc agagcgaggt atgtaggcgg tgctacagag ttcttgaagt
     9001 ggtggcctaa ctacggctac actagaagga cagtatttgg tatctgcgct ctgctgaagc
     9061 cagttacctt cggaaaaaga gttggtagct cttgatccgg caaacaaacc accgctggta
     9121 gcggtggttt ttttgtttgc aagcagcaga ttacgcgcag aaaaaaagga tctcaagaag
     9181 atcctttgat cttttctacg gggtctgacg ctcagtggaa cgaaaactca cgttaaggga
     9241 ttttggtcat gagattatca aaaaggatct tcacctagat ccttttaaat taaaaatgaa
     9301 gttttaaatc aatctaaagt atatatgagt aaacttggtc tgacagttac caatgcttaa
     9361 tcagtgaggc acctatctca gcgatctgtc tatttcgttc atccatagtt gcctgactcc
     9421 ccgtcgtgta gataactacg atacgggagg gcttaccatc tggccccagt gctgcaatga
     9481 taccgcgaga cccacgctca ccggctccag atttatcagc aataaaccag ccagccggaa
     9541 gggccgagcg cagaagtggt cctgcaactt tatccgcctc catccagtct attaattgtt
     9601 gccgggaagc tagagtaagt agttcgccag ttaatagttt gcgcaacgtt gttgccattg
     9661 ctacaggcat cgtggtgtca cgctcgtcgt ttggtatggc ttcattcagc tccggttccc
     9721 aacgatcaag gcgagttaca tgatccccca tgttgtgcaa aaaagcggtt agctccttcg
     9781 gtcctccgat cgttgtcaga agtaagttgg ccgcagtgtt atcactcatg gttatggcag
     9841 cactgcataa ttctcttact gtcatgccat ccgtaagatg cttttctgtg actggtgagt
     9901 actcaaccaa gtcattctga gaatagtgta tgcggcgacc gagttgctct tgcccggcgt
     9961 caatacggga taataccgcg ccacatagca gaactttaaa agtgctcatc attggaaaac
    10021 gttcttcggg gcgaaaactc tcaaggatct taccgctgtt gagatccagt tcgatgtaac
    10081 ccactcgtgc acccaactga tcttcagcat cttttacttt caccagcgtt tctgggtgag
    10141 caaaaacagg aaggcaaaat gccgcaaaaa agggaataag ggcgacacgg aaatgttgaa
    10201 tactcatact cttccttttt caatattatt gaagcattta tcagggttat tgtctcatga
    10261 gcggatacat atttgaatgt atttagaaaa ataaacaaat aggggttccg cgcacatttc
    10321 cccgaaaagt g
//
