>Addgene plasmid #109523 | actc1b-CD44a-mKate2 | addgene full sequence | sequence record 220519 | Addgene NGS Result
GCAAGTTTGTACAAAAAAGCAGGCTGCCACCATGTGGACTTTATTATTTGTAGTGTTTGCTACTGGATCA
CCAGCTGTACTTCAGGCAGCCCCGGTTCAGGGTAACAGTGGGAGATGCAGTTTTGCTGGTGTTTTCCACA
TCGAGGGAATCAGTCGTTACTCTCTTACCTTTCAGAAGGCTGGCGAACTGTGTCAGAGTTTAGGTTACAG
ACTTGCAACACAAGAACAGGTCACTGAAGCCTATAAAAAAGGCTTGAGAACTTGCAGATACGGCTGGATT
GATGGTCAAAATGTCACGTTCCTCCCACACATTAATGGTCCAAACTGTGACTCCAGCTCTGCTGAGATCA
CCTTCCATGCTAAAGCAGGAGAATTTCTTTCTGATGTCTACTGTTTTGACCCATCAGATTCATCACCAAA
CTGTGATGATGTTAAATCTGAGGATGTTATGAATGGAAACGCAGCCAGAGACAGTTCATTCTATGCAAAA
CCACATGAAGACTTCATTACAGAATTCAAGACAGAAGGGTTTTTGGTAGATGTGGAAGAAATATTGGAAA
GAGTAAAAAGAGAAACATCTCTTCTGAGTGACATGAAACCCTCAACAGTGCCCTCTATGAAAAAAATTGA
AGGCATCAAGGACCCTACAAGCAAGCCTCATATTGGAAAGACCCCCAGTGTTTTGCTATTTGATACAGAG
GGCAGTGGATCGGGATTGGTTGATCCTGAGCCTAGCCATTTCACAACAAGTCCGGTTACTACAGAGACAG
CGAAGAGTGATTTAATTGAAAACGTTATTGAAGAGAATGAAGAGATGGTGGTTCCAGTAGAGACTTCAAA
TGTGAACCCCATTCAAGTCAAGGAACCAAGACGAGTGAATGTATTTTCAACAACAGAAAGTAATGCGAAG
GAGATGGTTTCAGATGGATCGTCTTCTACTTGGATGATAATTACTGCATTCTGTGTGTTTATTGGAGTCA
TAGTATGCATATTTGTGGCTATTGGCACTAGAGACAAGTGGTACGGACCGAGTAAGAGTGCAGACATCAC
AACTGAAAAGAACAACAAAGACTACAGTAAAACAGAAACGCTGCCGCTGTCAGAGAAAGAGCAGGAGATT
GTGGCACTGATGAATGTTACGAACATGAAAAATGGGCAAACAGTGGACATAACAGCTGCAGATGAACACG
AAAAAGAATATTTAATGCACCCAGCTTTCTTGTACAAAGTGGCTGTGAGCGAGCTGATTAAGGAGAACAT
GCACATGAAGCTGTACATGGAGGGCACCGTGAACAACCACCACTTCAAGTGCACATCCGAGGGCGAAGGC
AAGCCCTACGAGGGCACCCAGACCATGAGAATCAAGGCGGTCGAGGGCGGCCCTCTCCCCTTCGCCTTCG
ACATCCTGGCTACCAGCTTCATGTACGGCAGCAAAACCTTCATCAACCACACCCAGGGCATCCCCGACTT
CTTTAAGCAGTCCTTCCCCGAGGGCTTCACATGGGAGAGAGTCACCACATACGAAGACGGGGGCGTGCTG
ACCGCTACCCAGGACACCAGCCTCCAGGACGGCTGCCTCATCTACAACGTCAAGATCAGAGGGGTGAACT
TCCCATCCAACGGCCCTGTGATGCAGAAGAAAACACTCGGCTGGGAGGCCTCCACCGAGACCCTGTACCC
CGCTGACGGCGGCCTGGAAGGCAGAGCCGACATGGCCCTGAAGCTCGTGGGCGGGGGCCACCTGATCTGC
AACTTGAAGACCACATACAGATCCAAGAAACCCGCTAAGAACCTCAAGATGCCCGGCGTCTACTATGTGG
ACAGAAGACTGGAAAGAATCAAGGAGGCCGACAAAGAGACCTACGTCGAGCAGCACGAGGTGGCTGTGGC
CAGATACTGCGACCTCCCTAGCAAACTGGGGCACAGATGAGCGGCCGCGACTCTAGATCATAATCAGCCA
TACCACATTTGTAGAGGTTTTACTTGCTTTAAAAAACCTCCCACACCTCCCCCTGAACCTGAAACATAAA
ATGAATGCAATTGTTGTTGTTAACTTGTTTATTGCAGCTTATAATGGTTACAAATAAAGCAATAGCATCA
CAAATTTCACAAATAAAGCATTTTTTTCACTGCCAACTTTATTATACATAGTTGATAATTCACTGGCCGT
CGTTTTACGGTACCATCGATGATGATCCAGACATGATAAGATACATTGATGAGTTTGGACAAACCACAAC
TAGAATGCAGTGAAAAAAATGCTTTATTTGTGAAATTTGTGATGCTATTGCTTTATTTGTAACCATTATA
AGCTGCAATAAACAAGTTAACAACAACAATTGCATTCATTTTATGTTTCAGGTTCAGGGGGAGGTGTGGG
AGGTTTTTTAAAGCAAGTAAAACCTCTACAAATGTGGTATGGCTGATTATGATCCTCTAGATCAGATCTG
CGAAGATACGGCCACGGGTGCTCTTGATCCTGTGGCTGATTTTGGACTGTGCTGCTCGCAGCTGCTGATG
AATCACATACTTCCTCCATTTTCTTCCACTGATTGACTGTTATAATTTCCCTAATTTCCAGGTCAAGGTG
CTGTGCATTGTGGTAATAGATGTGACATGACGTCACTTCCAAAGGACCAATGAACATGTCTGACCAATTT
CATATAATGTGAAAACGATTTTCATAGGCAGAATAAATAACATTTAAATTAAACTGGGCATCAGCGCAAT
TCAATTGGTTTGGTAATAGCAAGGGAAAATAGAATGAAGTGATCTCCAAAAAATAAGTACTTTTTGACTG
TAAATAAAATTGTAAGGAGTAAAAAGTACTTTTTTTTCTAAAAAAATGTAATTAAGTAAAAGTAAAAGTA
TTGATTTTTAATTGTACTCAAGTAAAGTAAAAATCCCCAAAAATAATACTTAAGTACAGTAATCAAGTAA
AATTACTCAAGTACTTTACACCTCTGGTTCTTGACCCCCTACCTTCAGCAAGCCCAGCAGATCCACTAGT
TCTAGAGCGGCCGCCACCGCGGTGGAGCTCCAGCTTTTGTTCCCTTTAGTGAGGGTTAATTGCGCGCTTG
GCGTAATCATGGTCATAGCTGTTTCCTGTGTGAAATTGTTATCCGCTCACAATTCCACACAACATACGAG
CCGGAAGCATAAAGTGTAAAGCCTGGGGTGCCTAATGAGTGAGCTAACTCACATTAATTGCGTTGCGCTC
ACTGCCCGCTTTCCAGTCGGGAAACCTGTCGTGCCAGCTGCATTAATGAATCGGCCAACGCGCGGGGAGA
GGCGGTTTGCGTATTGGGCGCTCTTCCGCTTCCTCGCTCACTGACTCGCTGCGCTCGGTCGTTCGGCTGC
GGCGAGCGGTATCAGCTCACTCAAAGGCGGTAATACGGTTATCCACAGAATCAGGGGATAACGCAGGAAA
GAACATGTGAGCAAAAGGCCAGCAAAAGGCCAGGAACCGTAAAAAGGCCGCGTTGCTGGCGTTTTTCCAT
AGGCTCCGCCCCCCTGACGAGCATCACAAAAATCGACGCTCAAGTCAGAGGTGGCGAAACCCGACAGGAC
TATAAAGATACCAGGCGTTTCCCCCTGGAAGCTCCCTCGTGCGCTCTCCTGTTCCGACCCTGCCGCTTAC
CGGATACCTGTCCGCCTTTCTCCCTTCGGGAAGCGTGGCGCTTTCTCATAGCTCACGCTGTAGGTATCTC
AGTTCGGTGTAGGTCGTTCGCTCCAAGCTGGGCTGTGTGCACGAACCCCCCGTTCAGCCCGACCGCTGCG
CCTTATCCGGTAACTATCGTCTTGAGTCCAACCCGGTAAGACACGACTTATCGCCACTGGCAGCAGCCAC
TGGTAACAGGATTAGCAGAGCGAGGTATGTAGGCGGTGCTACAGAGTTCTTGAAGTGGTGGCCTAACTAC
GGCTACACTAGAAGAACAGTATTTGGTATCTGCGCTCTGCTGAAGCCAGTTACCTTCGGAAAAAGAGTTG
GTAGCTCTTGATCCGGCAAACAAACCACCGCTGGTAGCGGTGGTTTTTTTGTTTGCAAGCAGCAGATTAC
GCGCAGAAAAAAAGGATCTCAAGAAGATCCTTTGATCTTTTCTACGGGGTCTGACGCTCAGTGGAACGAA
AACTCACGTTAAGGCATTTTGGTCATGAGATTATCAAAAAGGATCTTCACCTAGATCCTTTTAAATTAAA
AATGAAGTTTTAAATCAATCTAAAGTATATATGAGTAAACTTGGTCTGACAGTTACCAATGCTTAATCAG
TGAGGCACCTATCTCAGCGATCTGTCTATTTCGTTCATCCATAGTTGCCTGACTCCCCGTCGTGTAGATA
ACTACGATACGGGAGGGCTTACCATCTGGCCCCAGTGCTGCAATGATACCGCGAGACCCACGCTCACCGG
CTCCAGATTTATCAGCAATAAACCAGCCAGCCGGAAGGGCCGAGCGCAGAAGTGGTCCTGCAACTTTATC
CGCCTCCATCCAGTCTATTAATTGTTGCCGGGAAGCTAGAGTAAGTAGTTCGCCAGTTAATAGTTTGCGC
AACGTTGTTGCCATTGCTACAGGCATCGTGGTGTCACGCTCGTCGTTTGGTATGGCTTCATTCAGCTCCG
GTTCCCAACGATCAAGGCGAGTTACATGATCCCCCATGTTGTGCAAAAAAGCGGTTAGCTCCTTCGGTCC
TCCGATCGTTGTCAGAAGTAAGTTGGCCGCAGTGTTATCACTCATGGTTATGGCAGCACTGCATAATTCT
CTTACTGTCATGCCATCCGTAAGATGCTTTTCTGTGACTGGTGAGTACTCAACCAAGTCATTCTGAGAAT
AGTGTATGCGGCGACCGAGTTGCTCTTGCCCGGCGTCAATACGGGATAATACCGCGCCACATAGCAGAAC
TTTAAAAGTGCTCATCATTGGAAAACGTTCTTCGGGGCGAAAACTCTCAAGGATCTTACCGCTGTTGAGA
TCCAGTTCGATGTAACCCACTCGTGCACCCAACTGATCTTCAGCATCTTTTACTTTCACCAGCGTTTCTG
GGTGAGCAAAAACAGGAAGGCAAAATGCCGCAAAAAAGGGAATAAGGGCGACACGGAAATGTTGAATACT
CATACTCTTCCTTTTTCAATATTATTGAAGCATTTATCAGGGTTATTGTCTCATGAGCGGATACATATTT
GAATGTATTTAGAAAAATAAACAAATAGGGGTTCCGCGCACATTTCCCCGAAAAGTGCCACCTAAATTGT
AAGCGTTAATATTTTGTTAAAATTCGCGTTAAATTTTTGTTAAATCAGCTCATTTTTTAACCAATAGGCC
GAAATCGGCAAAATCCCTTATAAATCAAAAGAATAGACCGAGATAGGGTTGAGTGTTGTTCCAGTTTGGA
ACAAGAGTCCACTATTAAAGAACGTGGACTCCAACGTCAAAGGGCGAAAAACCGTCTATCAGGGCGATGG
CCCACGCTGGCTAAGAACTCATCAGCCTCCCCGGTCCATCTACCCACGTACCAATGCACCAATTGGCCAC
AATGACGGCTACTACATGGTGCCATTCCTTCCTCTTTATAGGAATGGAGACTACCTCCTGTCCAACAATG
CTCTTGGATACGAGTACGCCTACCTGTTGGACCCAGGTCATTGCACAACACCAGAAATGCCCTCTGATCT
GCAAAAGACGTGAATATCTGTTCAGACACCCATATCCACTCTGTTCCACACAGGTCAGAGGTTTGTCCAG
GAGTTCTTGACAGAGGTGTAAAAAGTACTCAAAAATTTTACTCAAGTGAAAGTACAAGTACTTAGGGAAA
ATTTTACTCAATTAAAAGTAAAAGTATCTGGCTAGAATCTTACTTGAGTAAAAGTAAAAAAGTACTCCAT
TAAAATTGTACTTGAGTATTAAGGAAGTAAAAGTAAAAGCAAGAAAGAAAACTAGAGATTCTTGTTTAAG
CTTTTAATCTCAAAAAACATTAAATGAAATGCATACAAGGTTTTATCCTGCTTTAGAACTGTTTGTATTT
AATTATCAAACTATAAGACAGACAATCTAATGCCAGTACACGCTACTCAAAGTTGTAAAACCTCAGATTT
AACTTCAGTAGAAGCTGATTCTCAAAATTGTTAGTGTCAAGCCTAGCTCTTTTGGGGCTGAAAAGCAATC
CTGCAGTGCTGAAAAGCCTCTCACAGGCAGCCGATGCGGGAAGAGGTGTATTAGTCTTGATAGAGAGGCT
GCAAATAGCAGGAAACGTGAGCAGAGACTCCCTGGTGTCTGAAACACAGGCCAGATGGGCCCTCGAGCAG
GAAACAGCTATGACCATGATTACGCCAAGCTATCAACTTTGTATAGAAAAGTTGGCACGCGCAGATTCCG
TGTGGGCCTGGTAATATCTTACCATTTTAAGCTATTTTAAGATTAGGGAAAAAAATTAAATAAAACTACT
TTAAAATTACTTTCCTTAAAAAGCAACATATTTATTTAGTTTTTGTTTAACTGGCTCAAGATTGTAATAT
TTTACTTTTACATGTTTTTTTAAGTACCTAAATGTGTTCAAAAGTAAAGTATGTTATTGTTTTTTTTTTT
TAATGTTAGCTAAGCTTTAAATTGTAATATATTACTTTTAAAAGTGACTTTTTAAAAATGTAAATAAAAA
AGTAACTATAAATGTGTAATGCATGTTATTTCTGTGGGTTTTTAATTTTCATCTCAACTGGGCTTACAAT
TTTAACATAATAAAAATCAAATCAAATCAAATCAGGCCCTTATTTGTCACATACACTCTTGTATACTGAA
ATAAACTAAATGTTGAGAAAAATTTAAATACACCAAAATAACGCATACCTTTTTTGTAATTACCTAAGTA
AAACATTTAGTTCCTTTTTTAAGTGACTCAAGATTGTAATCTATTAATTGTAAAAGATAAAACTAGTGAT
CAATCTGACGTGCTTCTATGCAGCCTGTGAGATTAATTGTGATGTTTAATTATTAAACAATTTAAATGGA
TCAAACATTTCACATGTGCTTATTGTGTCCAACAAAACCAGCAGAAGCACTTAAAAATATTGCATGACAA
CATGAGTTTTTAATGTAAATTATATATACTTCCTAAACGAAGTTAATCATATTTCTAAAATAATAATGTC
ATTGAAATATTTAAATAAATGATAAGCTTTAGTTGATTCAACATAAAATTGAAAGCAATAAGGACTTTTT
TTTTTTACAGCGGTGAAGCAAAAGCATGTAATAATCATATAATATAATAAATAAATAAATAAATAATGGC
TCTTGGTGCAAATATGAACACTTTAAATAAATATAGAATAAATATGATCAATAAGTCATAACGATGTGTT
TTATGTTGATTATAATTTAAACATGTTTCTAACGCAAGTTTTAAAAACTGTTTTAAAGTATTATTTTAAG
TTATAAGATCAATTTGACTCAACATTTTGTAGTGAAAATATGTTGTGTAAAATTAATATAATATACACTA
TAAAAATGCAGGGTTCCACACAATACATTAATGTTGTCCCAACACAAATCGATTAAGTTAACAAATATAT
GTGGATTGAACATAAAAAATTAAGTTGTCCCAATGAAATCTCAAGAATTGTGTTGTTTCAGCTCATTTTA
AATAAGTAGTTTTAACAAGTAAAAAATAACATATTTTTGAGTGTGTATATATATATATTACAAAATATAA
TAATATAAAATGTAAAAGATATAAACCATGCTACATATATTTAAGAGCTATTTTGCACATTACTTTTTTG
CAAGCCATTTTAGTGTTTTTTTTACAAATATATATTAGCTAAATATACAATATCTTAAATATACAATTAA
TCAGACATGCAATTAATGCATTTAACCTACATAAAAATACATGATCAACATATGTTTTATGCTGATTACA
ACTAAATCAAACGTAATGAAATTAATTTATAAAAGCGATTTAAATATGTCAATATTTTAAGTTAAAATCA
CTTGAAACCTACTATAAATGAACTTAAATTAAAAAAATCTCCTTTAATTCCAATGCAACAGTGTTGTTTT
TTCAGCTGAGGACCCCCGGTGCAGATGGTTGGCCCCCGGCCCGCTATTCTAAGGAAGCCTTTCTTAATTT
TAGGGCGGCGCTGCATGCGCTCAGATCAGATTCACGGGTGGAGAGGGTTATTTTCTCTTTTTTATTTTTT
CTTGCCTGCTCATATTTGGGCCTGTGTGAACCCCAGGCTCCGCCTCGGCCCCCAGGAGCCGCTCTTATTT
AAAGGGGATCCTCGCCTTCAGTCTTCGTCCCAGTGGAAGCATCAGTCTTGTGATAACAACTTGGTGAGTC
CTACAGACCAGCGCTCGACTCTAGGCTTTAAATGCATTGATTTCTCTGGATTAGCTACCGGGAGAGTTTT
AACTTTGCTTATTAGTCTTGTGCTCGAACTGCTAGGTTTAAAGAGTGTTTTCTCTAATGCATGCATGAAG
CGACAGCTGAAAACCAGAAATAGAGCGTTTGTCCTCCTGTTAAACTCTAGCCTTTCTTTGGCATTTGTCA
GTCCGAGTCTTCAGCTGCCGGCAGGAGATTGGGTTTCAGTAACACTTGCTGAGCACAAACTACACGTGCT
TTCTTCAGATTTAATTCATTATTAATCATTCTAGATTTAAATGATGTTCTTACTCATTGCTGATTATTTT
AGCCTTGCGGAGCAGATTAAATGAGCACGTGTTTCATTAAGATTGATTTAAATATAATTAATATTTCACC
ACTGTAGTTTTAAAATTGCCTTCTAAGTCATGGTTGATTTTTAATAGGTATCGGCTCTAATTAGATTACT
ATTTTGGTTTTTAAATGTTATTTCTATTTCATTTGTAGGCTCGTTTTTAATGTGATTTTATTAGATTCTA
GTTTTAAAATCATCTCTTAGCCTTAATGAGCAGACTGAATGAACATGTTTCATTAAGATTAACTTCATTA
TAATGAATTATTTAATCATTCTAGTGGGTTATAAATCAGCTCTATTTAAATTAATTGTCGTGTTTATTTC
TATTTAATTTTTGATTATTTTTTCAGGGTCGTTTTTATGTGATTTTTTCCCGTTTCTAATTTTAAACTAA
TTGTTTGATTTTTATATGATTCGACTCTTTTTAAATGAATTGTTTTGCTTTTTTTATTGAGCATATATAT
ATTATACAATTTCAATCAACAATTGTTGTGCTTTTTAAATGTTGTTTCTATTTCATTTCTAGGGTCGATT
TTATTCGATTCTAGTTTTAAAATCGTGATTTTTAACTTCTAACCTTACTGAGCAGACTGAATGAACATGT
TTCATCAAGATTAACTTCATTATAGTTAATTATTGAATCGTGCTAGTGGTTTATAAATCAGCTCTATTTA
AATTAATCATCATCATTATTTCTATTTAATTTTTATTATTTCTTTAGGATTATTTTTATGTGATTTTTTT
CACGTTCTAGTTTTAAACTCAATGCTCATTACTGCTCACCCTTGCTGAGCAGTCTTTCGTTAAGATTAAA
TTAATTAATAACCATTCTAGTTTTAAAACAGTGTCTTAAGGCATAGCTGATATTTTACAAGTTTACTATT
TAATATATCTCCTTTCTTTTTTTAGGGTCGATTTCATCTGATTTGATTAATTTTTATTATCTTCACTAAG
CTTTTTGTTCTAGGTTTTATTCTCAGTATTATTACTGTTATATTTGAACTGAATTTCTCCTCATAGTTTA
TTCATTTTATTTATTTATTTTTTGTTTATTCGCTATTTTGTATTTTAGTTTTTAATTAGAAATTTTATTA
GAATCGTTTTGAACTAGTTTTTATGCACTCTAACATTAATATTAAATCATAACTATTATTTTTATTATAA
TTTATTTGTGTTTATCTTTTTGTGTAGCTTTCATGTGTTTTTATTTTAGTTTTATTATGTTTGCATTGAA
TTTTTTGGACTAGTTTATATAACGATATACAGAAAAGCCATGACAACAAATGTTTTTATAATACCTATTA
AGTATAAGCTAATCAGATTTCCACTATTCTGTTCAAAGTTAACATTATTAGCCATTCTGATGGATCATTT
GACATTTGTCATATGTCTTTATGAACACTGCTCTTTCAGATGCCACTTTTAAAGCTGTTTTTTACAGTAA
ATGAACGTTTATTATTATGACATTATTTCCTAAGGCCTCTAGAGTACAGCAGGATGTGGCGTGTGCATTA
CCGTGTAATTATGCTGACTGTAAATGTGCATTTATAGACTGTCAGCATGTCTGACTGTGCGCTGTTGTGA
TTGGTCCTGCACAGACCAAG
Features (pLannotate 1.2.2; 22 found; start..end, strand, type, name):
      2..22      +  protein_bind   attB1: mutant version of attB; core recombination site for the Gateway® BP reaction BP Clonase™
   1212..1232    -  protein_bind   attB2: mutant version of attB; core recombination site for the Gateway® BP reaction BP Clonase™
   1235..1930    +  CDS            mKate2: monomeric far-red fluorescent protein (Shcherbo et al., 2009) mammalian codon-optimized
   1946..2029    +  CDS            large T antigen (fragment): large T antigen from SV40 (simian virus 40)
   2052..2133    +  polyA_signal   SV40 poly(A) signal: SV40 polyadenylation signal
   2134..2154    -  protein_bind   attB3: mutant version of attB; core recombination site for the Gateway® BP reaction BP Clonase™
   2158..2178    +  CDS            lacZα (fragment): LacZα fragment of β-galactosidase; lacZ fragment
   2194..2328    -  polyA_signal   SV40 poly(A) signal: SV40 polyadenylation signal
   2351..2434    -  CDS            large T antigen (fragment): large T antigen from SV40 (simian virus 40)
   3000..3040    -  misc_feature   MCS (fragment): pBluescript multiple cloning site
   3053..3071    -  promoter       T3 promoter: promoter for bacteriophage T3 RNA polymerase
   3116..3132    -  protein_bind   lac operator: The lac repressor binds to the lac operator to inhibit transcription in E. coli. This inhibition can be relieved by adding lactose or isopropyl-β-D-thiogalactopyranoside (IPTG). lac repressor encoded by lacI
   3140..3170    -  promoter       lac promoter: promoter for the E. coli lac operon
   3185..3206    -  protein_bind   CAP binding site: CAP binding activates transcription in the presence of cAMP. E. coli catabolite activator protein
   3219..3311    -  CDS            lacI (fragment): lac repressor; lacI; The lac repressor binds to the lac operator to inhibit transcription in E. coli. This inhibition can be relieved by adding lactose or isopropyl-β-D-thiogalactopyranoside (IPTG).
   3494..4082    -  rep_origin     ori: high-copy-number ColE1/pMB1/pBR322/pUC origin of replication
   4253..5113    -  CDS            AmpR: β-lactamase; bla; confers resistance to ampicillin, carbenicillin, and related antibiotics
   5114..5218    -  promoter       AmpR promoter: bla
   5244..5465    -  rep_origin     M13 ori (fragment): M13 bacteriophage origin of replication; arrow indicates direction of (+) strand synthesis
   5465..5752    +  CDS            tyr (fragment): TYRO_ORYLA - Also known as tyro. Experimental evidence at transcript level: Swiss-Prot protein existence level 2. This is a copper-containing oxidase that functions in the formation of pigments such as melanins and other polyphenolic compounds. From Oryzias latipes (Japanese rice fish) (Japanese killifish).
   6334..6354    +  protein_bind   attB4: mutant version of attB; core recombination site for the Gateway® BP reaction BP Clonase™
   7255..7271    -  promoter       copia promoter (fragment): strong promoter from the Drosophila transposable element copia (Sinclair et al., 1986)
