[The description below was written by a language model from this plasmid's Addgene catalogue record, the feature table of its GenBank file and pLannotate feature annotations shown in this document.]
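Description:
actc1b-CD44a-mKate2 is a roughly 10.3 kb circular zebrafish expression plasmid made by Gateway recombination into the destination vector pDEST-actc1b-mKate2-ccdb. It is maintained in E. coli on a pBluescript-like backbone. This carries a high-copy ColE1/pUC origin, an ampicillin resistance gene (beta-lactamase) under its own promoter, remnants of the lac promoter/operator region, a T3 promoter and a partial f1/M13 origin.

The payload is zebrafish cd44a, which sits between attB1 and attB2 sites in an interval of about 1.2 kb. It is followed directly by a codon-optimized mKate2 coding sequence, so that the monomeric far-red fluorescent protein is fused to the C terminus of CD44a. An SV40 polyadenylation signal terminates the transcript, and a second SV40 poly(A) element lies just beyond the attB3 site.

Upstream, an unannotated region of about 4 kb lies between attB4 and attB1. By the construct's name and stated purpose, this should hold the actc1b (alpha-cardiac actin 1b) promoter that drives muscle-specific expression, although neither feature table labels it. The attB4/attB1/attB2/attB3 layout reflects a multisite Gateway-style assembly of promoter, gene and tag/poly(A) modules. The automated annotation also picks up a fragment resembling medaka tyrosinase next to the cassette. Such sequence is typical of Tol2 transposon arms, but the record does not name any transposon elements.

The two feature tables describe the same plasmid numbered from different start points, with a small difference in length (10,331 versus 10,310 nt). The plasmid is intended for expressing fluorescently tagged CD44a in zebrafish skeletal muscle for in vivo cell biology. It was deposited with a study that screened for factors involved in T-tubule formation.
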