Addgene plasmid #109523: actc1b-CD44a-mKate2
Purpose: Muscle specific zebrafish expression of mKate2 fused to CD44a
Depositing lab: Rob Parton. Depositing organization: University of Queensland, Institute for Molecular Bioscience. Publication: In vivo cell biological screening identifies an endocytic capture mechanism for T-tubule formation. Hall TE, Martel N, Ariotti N, Xiong Z, Lo HP, Ferguson C, Rae J, Lim YW, Parton RG. Nat Commun. 2020 Jul 24;11(1):3711. doi: 10.1038/s41467-020-17486-w. PubMed 32709891.
Backbone
  Vector backbone: pDEST-actc1b-mKate2-ccdb
  Vector type: Zebrafish plasmids
Growth in bacteria
  Bacterial resistance: Ampicillin, 100 μg/mL
  Growth temperature: 37°C
  Growth strain: DH5alpha
  Copy number: High Copy
Gene/Insert
  Gene/Insert name: CD44a
  Species: D. rerio (zebrafish)
  Entrez Gene: cd44a (a.k.a. fa99e04, wu:fa99e04)
  Tag / fusion protein: mKate2 (C terminal on insert)
  Cloning method: Gateway Cloning
Terms and licenses: Academic/Nonprofit Terms; Industry Terms: Not Available to Industry
How to cite: actc1b-CD44a-mKate2 was a gift from Rob Parton (Addgene plasmid # 109523 ; http://n2t.net/addgene:109523 ; RRID:Addgene_109523)
